>Addgene plasmid #43354 | II-GACT | depositor partial sequence | sequence record 58619 | II-GACT sequence 426 bps
CGTCTCGCTTAACCCCAGAGCAGGTCGTGGCAATCGCTAGCAATAACGGCGGAAAACAGGCTTTGGAAAC
GGTGCAGAGGCTCCTTCCAGTGCTGTGCCAAGCGCACGGACTCACCCCAGAGCAGGTCGTGGCAATCGCC
TCCAACATTGGCGGGAAACAGGCACTCGAGACTGTCCAGCGCCTGCTTCCCGTGCTGTGCCAAGCGCACG
GCCTCACCCCAGAGCAGGTCGTGGCGATCGCAAGCCACGACGGAGGAAAGCAAGCCTTGGAAACAGTACA
GAGGCTGTTGCCTGTGCTGTGCCAAGCGCACGGATTAACCCCAGAGCAGGTCGTGGCCATTGCCTCGAAT
GGAGGGGGCAAACAGGCGTTGGAAACCGTACAACGATTGCTGCCGGTGCTGTGCCAAGCGCACGGGCTCA
GAGACG
