>Addgene plasmid #43354 | II-GACT | addgene partial sequence | sequence record 62003 | M13-F20 5'-TGTAAAACGACGGCCAGT-3'
CTATAGGGCGAATTGGGCCCTCTAGATGCATGCTCGAGCGGCCGCCAGTGTGATGGATATCTGCAGAATT
CGCCCTTGTATCTTTCCTGTGCCCACGTCTCTGAGCCCGTGCGCTTGGCACAGCACCGGCAGCAATCGTT
GTACGGTTTCCAACGCCTGTTTGCCCCCTCCATTCGAGGCAATGGCCACGACCTGCTCTGGGGTTAATCC
GTGCGCTTGGCACAGCACAGGCAACAGCCTCTGTACTGTTTCCAAGGCTTGCTTTCCTCCGTCGTGGCTT
GCGATCGCCACGACCTGCTCTGGGGTGAGGCCGTGCGCTTGGCACAGCACGGGAAGCAGGCGCTGGACAG
TCTCGAGTGCCTGTTTCCCGCCAATGTTGGAGGCGATTGCCACGACCTGCTCTGGGGTGAGTCCGTGCGC
TTGGCACAGCACTGGAAGGAGCCTCTGCACCGTTTCCAAAGCCTGTTTTCCGCCGTTATTGCTAGCGATT
GCCACGACCTGCTCTGGGGTTAAGCGAGACGCGCTAGGACGGCATCTATATAAGGGCGAATTCCAGCACA
CTGGCGGCCGTTACTAGTGGATCCGAGCTCGGTACCAAGCTTGGCGTAATCATGGTCATAGCTGTTTCCT
GTGTGAAATTGTTATCCGCTCACAATTCCACACAACATACGAGCCGGAAGCATAAAGTGTAAAGCCTGGG
GTGCCTAATGAGTGAGCTAACTCACATTAATTGCGTTGCGCTCACTGCCCGCTTTCCAGTCGGGAAACCT
G
