[The description below was written by a language model from this plasmid's Addgene catalogue record.]
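Description:
II-GACT is a bacterial cloning plasmid built on the commercial pCRII-TOPO backbone (about 4.0 kb without insert), carrying a 426 bp synthetic insert introduced by TOPO cloning. It is a high-copy plasmid maintained in E. coli under ampicillin and kanamycin selection, consistent with the dual resistance markers of this backbone. The insert is sequenced with T7 and M13 reverse primers, which indicates that it lies between those two priming sites in the cloning region. No feature table is provided, so the positions and orientation of individual elements are not documented here.

The record does not describe the insert beyond its name, size and synthetic origin. The associated publication concerns a TALEN genome-editing system used to generate human stem cell-based disease models. In that context, the name suggests a pre-assembled module of four TAL effector repeats recognising the bases G, A, C and T. The "II" prefix probably marks the module's position within a larger repeat array. The 426 bp length is roughly what four repeat units of about 34 amino acids each would occupy. This reading is an inference from the name and the publication, not something the catalogue fields state.

No mammalian promoter, reporter or expression element is listed, and the vector type is given only as bacterial cloning. The plasmid is therefore best understood as a storage and source clone, one of a library of building blocks from which repeat modules are taken to assemble custom TALEN DNA-binding domains in a separate destination vector. It is not itself an expression construct.
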