Addgene plasmid #43354: II-GACT
Depositing lab: Chad Cowan & Kiran Musunuru. Depositing organization: Harvard University. Publication: A TALEN Genome-Editing System for Generating Human Stem Cell-Based Disease Models. Ding Q, Lee YK, Schaefer EA, Peters DT, Veres A, Kim K, Kuperwasser N, Motola DL, Meissner TB, Hendriks WT, Trevisan M, Gupta RM, Moisan A, Banks E, Friesen M, Schinzel RT, Xia F, Tang A, Xia Y, Figueroa E, Wann A, Ahfeldt T, Daheron L, Zhang F, Rubin LL, Peng LF, Chung RT, Musunuru K, Cowan CA. Cell Stem Cell. 2012 Dec 12. pii: S1934-5909(12)00645-5. doi: 10.1016/j.stem.2012.11.011. PubMed 23246482.
Backbone
  Vector backbone: pCRII-TOPO
  Backbone manufacturer: Invitrogen
  Backbone size w/o insert (bp): 3973
  Vector type: Bacterial Cloning
Growth in bacteria
  Bacterial resistance: Ampicillin and Kanamycin, 100 & 50 μg/mL
  Growth temperature: 37°C
  Growth strain: Top10
  Copy number: High Copy
Gene/Insert
  Gene/Insert name: II-GACT
  Species: Synthetic
  Insert size (bp): 426
  Cloning method: TOPO Cloning
  Sequencing primers: 5′ T7; 3′ M13-rev
Terms and licenses: Academic/Nonprofit Terms; Industry Terms: Not Available to Industry
How to cite: II-GACT was a gift from Chad Cowan & Kiran Musunuru (Addgene plasmid # 43354 ; http://n2t.net/addgene:43354 ; RRID:Addgene_43354)
